Addgene plasmid #105177: pLN379 (FuGW-S(E2F1)p-mKate2)
Purpose: synthetic promoter E2F1 drives mKate2 expression
Depositing lab: Timothy Lu. Depositing organization: Massachusetts Institute of Technology. Publication: Synthetic RNA-Based Immunomodulatory Gene Circuits for Cancer Immunotherapy. Nissim L, Wu MR, Pery E, Binder-Nissim A, Suzuki HI, Stupp D, Wehrspaun C, Tabach Y, Sharp PA, Lu TK. Cell. 2017 Nov 16;171(5):1138-1150.e15. doi: 10.1016/j.cell.2017.09.049. Epub 2017 Oct 19. PubMed 29056342.
Backbone
  Vector backbone: FUGW
  Backbone size w/o insert (bp): 9000
  Vector type: Mammalian Expression, Lentiviral, Synthetic Biology
Growth in bacteria
  Bacterial resistance: Ampicillin, 100 μg/mL
  Growth temperature: 37°C
  Growth strain: NEB Stable
  Copy number: Unknown
Gene/Insert
  Gene/Insert name: S(E2F1)p-mKate2
  Species: Synthetic
Terms and licenses: Academic/Nonprofit Terms; Industry Terms: Not Available to Industry
How to cite: pLN379 (FuGW-S(E2F1)p-mKate2) was a gift from Timothy Lu (Addgene plasmid # 105177 ; http://n2t.net/addgene:105177 ; RRID:Addgene_105177)
