[The description below was written by a language model from this plasmid's Addgene catalogue record and pLannotate feature annotations shown in this document.]
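Description:
pLN379 (FuGW-S(E2F1)p-mKate2) is a lentiviral transfer plasmid built on the FUGW backbone, about 9.1 kb in the sequenced record. It carries a fluorescent reporter under a synthetic promoter for delivery into mammalian cells. It is maintained in E. coli through a high-copy ColE1/pUC-type origin and ampicillin resistance (bla). The backbone also contains an f1 origin and an SV40 promoter/EM7-driven BleoR cassette with an SV40 poly(A) signal, which lies outside the LTR-flanked region and so would not be packaged into virus.

The viral portion has a CMV enhancer/promoter fused to a truncated HIV-1 5' LTR, which drives Tat-independent transcription of the genomic RNA in packaging cells. This is followed by the Ψ packaging signal with a gag fragment, the RRE for Rev-dependent nuclear export, the cPPT/CTS, the payload, a WPRE to enhance transcript expression, and a truncated 3' LTR followed by a bGH poly(A) signal.

The payload is S(E2F1)p, a synthetic promoter named for E2F1, driving the far-red fluorescent protein mKate2. The annotation software labels the reporter coding sequence as TagRFP, a close relative of mKate2 derived from the same Entacmaea quadricolor protein. The synthetic promoter itself is not annotated, so its architecture cannot be described from the record. The reporter CDS is also annotated on the opposite strand to the other lentiviral elements, which suggests the cassette may be inverted relative to the viral genome, although the catalogue entry does not comment on this.

The stated purpose is simply synthetic-promoter-driven mKate2 expression. This makes the construct a readout of that promoter's activity in transduced cells, in the context of synthetic gene circuits for cancer immunotherapy.
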