Features (pLannotate 1.2.2; 29 found; start..end, strand, type, name):
    122..710     -  misc_feature   WPRE: woodchuck hepatitis virus posttranscriptional regulatory element
    710..729     -  misc_feature   MCS (fragment): pBluescript multiple cloning site
   1148..1861    +  CDS            TagRFP: monomeric derivative of red fluorescent protein from Entacmaea quadricolor (Merzlyak et al., 2007) mammalian codon-optimized
   1961..2078    -  misc_feature   cPPT/CTS: central polypurine tract and central termination sequence of HIV-1
   2128..2228    -  CDS            Rev (fragment): human immunodeficiency virus 1 (HIV-1) Rev protein; rev; enhances nuclear export of unspliced and incompletely spliced viral mRNAs
   2605..2838    -  misc_feature   RRE: The Rev response element (RRE) of HIV-1 allows for Rev-dependent mRNA export from the nucleus to the cytoplasm.
   2984..3347    -  CDS            HIV-1 gag (fragment): gag protein from human immunodeficiency virus 1; gag
   3331..3456    -  misc_feature   HIV-1 Ψ: packaging signal of human immunodeficiency virus type 1
   3503..3683    -  LTR            5' LTR (truncated): truncated 5' long terminal repeat (LTR) from HIV-1
   3701..3900    -  promoter       CMV promoter: human cytomegalovirus (CMV) immediate early promoter
   3901..4280    -  enhancer       CMV enhancer: human cytomegalovirus immediate early enhancer
   4435..4487    +  misc_feature   bom (fragment): basis of mobility region from pBR322
   4546..4650    +  promoter       AmpR promoter: bla
   4651..5511    +  CDS            AmpR: β-lactamase; bla; confers resistance to ampicillin, carbenicillin, and related antibiotics
   5682..6270    +  rep_origin     ori: high-copy-number ColE1/pMB1/pBR322/pUC origin of replication
   6453..6545    +  CDS            lacI (fragment): lac repressor; lacI; The lac repressor binds to the lac operator to inhibit transcription in E. coli. This inhibition can be relieved by adding lactose or isopropyl-β-D-thiogalactopyranoside (IPTG).
   6558..6579    +  protein_bind   CAP binding site: CAP binding activates transcription in the presence of cAMP. E. coli catabolite activator protein
   6594..6624    +  promoter       lac promoter: promoter for the E. coli lac operon
   6632..6648    +  protein_bind   lac operator: The lac repressor binds to the lac operator to inhibit transcription in E. coli. This inhibition can be relieved by adding lactose or isopropyl-β-D-thiogalactopyranoside (IPTG). lac repressor encoded by lacI
   6721..6842    -  polyA_signal   SV40 poly(A) signal: SV40 polyadenylation signal
   6837..6962    -  CDS            ble (fragment): BLE_KLEPN - Experimental evidence at protein level: Swiss-Prot protein existence level 1. Binding protein with a strong affinity to the bleomycin family of antibiotics. Binds to CL990; an antimitotic-antibiotic compound. From Klebsiella pneumoniae.
   6972..7346    -  CDS            BleoR: antibiotic-binding protein; Sh ble from Streptoalloteichus hindustanus; confers resistance to bleomycin, phleomycin, and Zeocin™
   7365..7412    -  promoter       EM7 promoter: synthetic bacterial promoter&nbsp
   7460..7789    -  promoter       SV40 promoter: SV40 enhancer and early promoter
   7803..8231    -  rep_origin     f1 ori (sequence partly withheld): f1 bacteriophage origin of replication; arrow indicates direction of (+) strand synthesis
   8252..8273    -  promoter       SV40 promoter (fragment): SV40 enhancer and early promoter
   8277..8501    -  polyA_signal   bGH poly(A) signal: bovine growth hormone polyadenylation signal
   8533..8713    -  LTR            5' LTR (truncated): truncated 5' long terminal repeat (LTR) from HIV-1
   8720..185     -  CDS            nef (fragment) (across the origin): NEF_HV1H2 - Experimental evidence at protein level: Swiss-Prot protein existence level 1. Extracellular Nef protein targets CD4(+) T-lymphocytes for apoptosis by interacting with CXCR4 surface receptors. From Human immunodeficiency virus type 1 group M subtype B (isolate HXB2) (HIV-1).
>Addgene plasmid #105177 | pLN379 (FuGW-S(E2F1)p-mKate2) | addgene full sequence | sequence record 201231 | Addgene NGS Result
GGAAAACCCACCTCCTCCTCCTCTTGTGCTTCTAGCCAGGCACAATCAGCATTGGTAGCTGCTGTATTGC
TACTTGTGATTGCTCCATGTTTTTCTAGGTCTCGAGGTCGACGGTATCGATGCGGGGAGGCGGCCCAAAG
GGAGATCCGACTCGTCTGAGGGCGAAGGCGAAGACGCGGAAGAGGCCGCAGAGCCGGCAGCAGGCCGCGG
GAAGGAAGGTCCGCTGGATTGAGGGCCGAAGGGACGTAGCAGAAGGACGTCCCGCGCAGAATCCAGGTGG
CAACACAGGCGAGCAGCCAAGGAAAGGACGATGATTTCCCCGACAACACCACGGAATTGTCAGTGCCCAA
CAGCCGAGCCCCTGTCCAGCAGCGGGCAAGGCAGGCGGCGATGAGTTCCGCCGTGGCAATAGGGAGGGGG
AAAGCGAAAGTCCCGGAAAGGAGCTGACAGGTGGTGGCAATGCCCCAACCAGTGGGGGTTGCGTCAGCAA
ACACAGTGCACACCACGCCACGTTGCCTGACAACGGGCCACAACTCCTCATAAAGAGACAGCAACCAGGA
TTTATACAAGGAGGAGAAAATGAAAGCCATACGGGAAGCAATAGCATGATACAAAGGCATTAAAGCAGCG
TATCCACATAGCGTAAAAGGAGCAACATAGTTAAGAATACCAGTCAATCTTTCACAAATTTTGTAATCCA
GAGGTTGATTATCGATAAGCTTGATATCGCGGCCGCCCTGCACCTGCAGGTACGCGCGAAAACTGAGCGC
GCCAAAATCGCTGAGCGCGAAACGGACGGGGCGGGAAGACTTACGCGCGAAAACTGGTCGCGCCAAAGAG
GCTGAGCGCGAAACGTCCGGGGCGGGAAGCGAATTCTGCCCTACTGACACTGCCTGCCGTACGCGCGAAA
ACTGAGCGCGCCAAAATCGCTGAGCGCGAAACGGACGGGGCGGGAAGACTTACGCGCGAAAACTGGTCGC
GCCAAAGAGGCTGAGCGCGAAACGTCCGGGGCGGGAAGCGAATATCCGCGGCGCGCCAGACGCTAGCGGG
GGGCTATAAAAGGGGGTGGGGGCGTTCGTCCTCACTCTAGATCTGCGATCTAAGTAAGCTTGGCATTCCG
GTACTGTTGGTAAACCAGCTCGCCACCATGGTGTCTAAGGGCGAAGAGCTGATTAAGGAGAACATGCACA
TGAAGCTGTACATGGAGGGCACCGTGAACAACCACCACTTCAAGTGCACATCCGAGGGCGAAGGCAAGCC
CTACGAGGGCACCCAGACCATGAGAATCAAGGTGGTCGAGGGCGGCCCTCTCCCCTTCGCCTTCGACATC
CTGGCTACCAGCTTCATGTACGGCAGCAAAACCTTCATCAACCACACCCAGGGCATCCCCGACTTCTTTA
AGCAGTCCTTCCCTGAGGGCTTCACATGGGAGAGAGTCACCACATACGAAGACGGGGGCGTGCTGACCGC
TACCCAGGACACCAGCCTCCAGGACGGCTGCCTCATCTACAACGTCAAGATCAGAGGGGTGAACTTCCCA
TCCAACGGCCCTGTGATGCAGAAGAAAACACTCGGCTGGGAGGCCTCCACCGAGATGCTGTACCCCGCTG
ACGGCGGCCTGGAAGGCAGAAGCGACATGGCCCTGAAGCTCGTGGGCGGGGGCCACCTGATCTGCAACTT
GAAGACCACATACAGATCCAAGAAACCCGCTAAGAACCTCAAGATGCCCGGCGTCTACTATGTGGACAGA
AGACTGGAAAGAATCAAGGAGGCCGACAAAGAGACCTACGTCGAGCAGCACGAGGTGGCTGTGGCCAGAT
ACTGCGACCTCCCTAGCAAACTGGGGCACAAACTTAATTGATAAACCGGTTGCAGTCCCGGGTAAGCGGG
ACTCTGGGGTTCGAAATGACCGACCAAGCATTAACCAAACTGGATCTCTGCTGTCCCTGTAATAAACCCG
AAAATTTTGAATTTTTGTAATTTGTTTTTGTAATTCTTTAGTTTGTATGTCTGTTGCTATTATGTCTACT
ATTCTTTCCCCTGCACTGTACCCCCCAATCCCCCCTTTTCTTTTAAAATTGTGGATGAATACTGCCATTT
GTCTGCAGAATTGGCGCACGCAGTGCCGATCCGTTCACTAATCGAATGGATCTGTCTCTGTCTCTCTCTC
CACCTTCTTCTTCTATTCCTTCGGGCCTGTCGGGTCCCCTCGGGGTTGGGAGGTGGGTCTGAAACGATAA
TGGTGAATATCCCTGCCTAACTCTATTCACTATAGAAAGTACAGCAAAAACTATTCTTAAACCTACCAAG
CCTCCTACTATCATTATGAATAATTTTATATACCACAGCCAATTTGTTATGTTAAACCAATTCCACAAAC
TTGCCCATTTATCTAATTCCAATAATTCTTGTTCATTCTTTTCTTGCTGGTTTTGCGATTCTTCAATTAA
GGAGTGTATTAAGCTTGTGTAATTGTTAATTTCTCTGTCCCACTCCATCCAGGTCGTGTGATTCCAAATC
TGTTCCAGAGATTTATTACTCCAACTAGCATTCCAAGGCACAGCAGTGGTGCAAATGAGTTTTCCAGAGC
AACCCCAAATCCCCAGGAGCTGTTGATCCTTTAGGTATCTTTCCACAGCCAGGATTCTTGCCTGGAGCTG
CTTGATGCCCCAGACTGTGAGTTGCAACAGATGCTGTTGCGCCTCAATAGCCCTCAGCAAATTGTTCTGC
TGCTGCACTATACCAGACAATAATTGTCTGGCCTGTACCGTCAGCGTCATTGACGCTGCGCCCATAGTGC
TTCCTGCTGCTCCCAAGAACCCAAGGAACAAAGCTCCTATTCCCACTGCTCTTTTTTCTCTCTGCACCAC
TCTTCTCTTTGCCTTGGTGGGTGCTACTCCTAATGGTTCAATTTTTACTACTTTATATTTATATAATTCA
CTTCTCCAATTGTCCCTCATATCTCCTCCTCCAGGTCTGAAGATCAGCGGCCGCTTGCTGTGCGGTGGTC
TTACTTTTGTTTTGCTCTTCCTCTATCTTGTCTAAAGCTTCCTTGGTGTCTTTTATCTCTATCCTTTGAT
GCACACAATAGAGGGTTGCTACTGTATTATATAATGATCTAAGTTCTTCTGATCCTGTCTGAAGGGATGG
TTGTAGCTGTCCCAGTATTTGTCTACAGCCTTCTGATGTTTCTAACAGGCCAGGATTAACTGCGAATCGT
TCTAGCTCCCTGCTTGCCCATACTATATGTTTTAATTTATATTTTTTCTTTCCCCCTGGCCTTAACCGAA
TTTTTTCCCATCGCGATCTAATTCTCCCCCGCTTAATACTGACGCTCTCGCACCCATCTCTCTCCTTCTA
GCCTCCGCTAGTCAAAATTTTTGGCGTACTCACCAGTCGCCGCCCCTCGCCTCTTGCCGTGCGCGCTTCA
GCAAGCCGAGTCCTGCGTCGAGAGAGCTCCTCTGGTTTCCCTTTCGCTTTCAAGTCCCTGTTCGGGCGCC
ACTGCTAGAGATTTTCCACACTGACTAAAAGGGTCTGAGGGATCTCTAGTTACCAGAGTCACACAACAGA
CGGGCACACACTACTTGAAGCACTCAAGGCAAGCTTTATTGAGGCTTAAGCAGTGGGTTCCCTAGTTAGC
CAGAGAGCTCCCAGGCTCAGATCTGGTCTAACCAGAGAGACCCAGTACAGGCAAAACGCGCTGCTTATAT
AGACCTCCCACCGTACACGCCTACCGCCCATTTGCGTCAATGGGGCGGAGTTGTTACGACATTTTGGAAA
GTCCCGTTGATTTTGGTGCCAAAACAAACTCCCATTGACGTCAATGGGGTGGAGACTTGGAAATCCCCGT
GAGTCAAACCGCTATCCACGCCCATTGATGTACTGCCAAAACCGCATCACCATGGTAATAGCGATGACTA
ATACGTAGATGTACTGCCAAGTAGGAAAGTCCCATAAGGTCATGTACTGGGCATAATGCCAGGCGGGCCA
TTTACCGTCATTGACGTCAATAGGGGGCGTACTTGGCATATGATACACTTGATGTACTGCCAAGTGGGCA
GTTTACCGTAAATACTCCACCCATTGACGTCAATGGAAAGTCCCTATTGGCGTTACTATGGGAACATACG
TCATTATTGACGTCAATGGGCGGGGGTCGTTGGGCGGTCAGCCAGGCGGGCCATTTACCGTAAGTTATGT
AACGCGGAACTCCATATATGGGCTATGAACTAATGACCCCGTAATTGATTACTATTAATAACTAGTCAAT
AATCAATGTCAACGCGTATATCTGGCCCGTACATCGCGAAGCAGCGCAAAACGCCTAACCCTAAGCAGAT
TCTTCATGCAATTGTCGGTCAAGCCTTGCCTTGTTGTAGCTTAAATTTTGCTCGCGCACTACTCAGCGAC
CTCCAACACACAAGCAGGGAGCAGATACTGGCTTAACTATGCGGCATCAGAGCAGATTGTACTGAGAGTG
CACCATAGGGGATCGGGAGATCTCCCGATCCGTCGACGTCAGGTGGCACTTTTCGGGGAAATGTGCGCGG
AACCCCTATTTGTTTATTTTTCTAAATACATTCAAATATGTATCCGCTCATGAGACAATAACCCTGATAA
ATGCTTCAATAATATTGAAAAAGGAAGAGTATGAGTATTCAACATTTCCGTGTCGCCCTTATTCCCTTTT
TTGCGGCATTTTGCCTTCCTGTTTTTGCTCACCCAGAAACGCTGGTGAAAGTAAAAGATGCTGAAGATCA
GTTGGGTGCACGAGTGGGTTACATCGAACTGGATCTCAACAGCGGTAAGATCCTTGAGAGTTTTCGCCCC
GAAGAACGTTTTCCAATGATGAGCACTTTTAAAGTTCTGCTATGTGGCGCGGTATTATCCCGTATTGACG
CCGGGCAAGAGCAACTCGGTCGCCGCATACACTATTCTCAGAATGACTTGGTTGAGTACTCACCAGTCAC
AGAAAAGCATCTTACGGATGGCATGACAGTAAGAGAATTATGCAGTGCTGCCATAACCATGAGTGATAAC
ACTGCGGCCAACTTACTTCTGACAACGATCGGAGGACCGAAGGAGCTAACCGCTTTTTTGCACAACATGG
GGGATCATGTAACTCGCCTTGATCGTTGGGAACCGGAGCTGAATGAAGCCATACCAAACGACGAGCGTGA
CACCACGATGCCTGTAGCAATGGCAACAACGTTGCGCAAACTATTAACTGGCGAACTACTTACTCTAGCT
TCCCGGCAACAATTAATAGACTGGATGGAGGCGGATAAAGTTGCAGGACCACTTCTGCGCTCGGCCCTTC
CGGCTGGCTGGTTTATTGCTGATAAATCTGGAGCCGGTGAGCGTGGGTCTCGCGGTATCATTGCAGCACT
GGGGCCAGATGGTAAGCCCTCCCGTATCGTAGTTATCTACACGACGGGGAGTCAGGCAACTATGGATGAA
CGAAATAGACAGATCGCTGAGATAGGTGCCTCACTGATTAAGCATTGGTAACTGTCAGACCAAGTTTACT
CATATATACTTTAGATTGATTTAAAACTTCATTTTTAATTTAAAAGGATCTAGGTGAAGATCCTTTTTGA
TAATCTCATGACCAAAATCCCTTAACGTGAGTTTTCGTTCCACTGAGCGTCAGACCCCGTAGAAAAGATC
AAAGGATCTTCTTGAGATCCTTTTTTTCTGCGCGTAATCTGCTGCTTGCAAACAAAAAAACCACCGCTAC
CAGCGGTGGTTTGTTTGCCGGATCAAGAGCTACCAACTCTTTTTCCGAAGGTAACTGGCTTCAGCAGAGC
GCAGATACCAAATACTGTTCTTCTAGTGTAGCCGTAGTTAGGCCACCACTTCAAGAACTCTGTAGCACCG
CCTACATACCTCGCTCTGCTAATCCTGTTACCAGTGGCTGCTGCCAGTGGCGATAAGTCGTGTCTTACCG
GGTTGGACTCAAGACGATAGTTACCGGATAAGGCGCAGCGGTCGGGCTGAACGGGGGGTTCGTGCACACA
GCCCAGCTTGGAGCGAACGACCTACACCGAACTGAGATACCTACAGCGTGAGCTATGAGAAAGCGCCACG
CTTCCCGAAGGGAGAAAGGCGGACAGGTATCCGGTAAGCGGCAGGGTCGGAACAGGAGAGCGCACGAGGG
AGCTTCCAGGGGGAAACGCCTGGTATCTTTATAGTCCTGTCGGGTTTCGCCACCTCTGACTTGAGCGTCG
ATTTTTGTGATGCTCGTCAGGGGGGCGGAGCCTATGGAAAAACGCCAGCAACGCGGCCTTTTTACGGTTC
CTGGCCTTTTGCTGGCCTTTTGCTCACATGTTCTTTCCTGCGTTATCCCCTGATTCTGTGGATAACCGTA
TTACCGCCTTTGAGTGAGCTGATACCGCTCGCCGCAGCCGAACGACCGAGCGCAGCGAGTCAGTGAGCGA
GGAAGCGGAAGAGCGCCCAATACGCAAACCGCCTCTCCCCGCGCGTTGGCCGATTCATTAATGCAGCTGG
CACGACAGGTTTCCCGACTGGAAAGCGGGCAGTGAGCGCAACGCAATTAATGTGAGTTAGCTCACTCATT
AGGCACCCCAGGCTTTACACTTTATGCTTCCGGCTCGTATGTTGTGTGGAATTGTGAGCGGATAACAATT
TCACACAGGAAACAGCTATGACCATGATTACGCCAAGCTCTAGCTAGAGGTCGACGGTATACAGACATGA
TAAGATACATTGATGAGTTTGGACAAACCACAACTAGAATGCAGTGAAAAAAATGCTTTATTTGTGAAAT
TTGTGATGCTATTGCTTTATTTGTAACCATTATAAGCTGCAATAAACAAGTTGGGGTGGGCGAAGAACTC
CAGCATGAGATCCCCGCGCTGGAGGATCATCCAGCCGGCGTCCCGGAAAACGATTCCGAAGCCCAACCTT
TCATAGAAGGCGGCGGTGGAATCGAAATCTCGTAGCACGTGTCAGTCCTGCTCCTCGGCCACGAAGTGCA
CGCAGTTGCCGGCCGGGTCGCGCAGGGCGAACTCCCGCCCCCACGGCTGCTCGCCGATCTCGGTCATGGC
CGGCCCGGAGGCGTCCCGGAAGTTCGTGGACACGACCTCCGACCACTCGGCGTACAGCTCGTCCAGGCCG
CGCACCCACACCCAGGCCAGGGTGTTGTCCGGCACCACCTGGTCCTGGACCGCGCTGATGAACAGGGTCA
CGTCGTCCCGGACCACACCGGCGAAGTCGTCCTCCACGAAGTCCCGGGAGAACCCGAGCCGGTCGGTCCA
GAACTCGACCGCTCCGGCGACGTCGCGCGCGGTGAGCACCGGAACGGCACTGGTCAACTTGGCCATGGTT
TAGTTCCTCACCTTGTCGTATTATACTATGCCGATATACTATGCCGATGATTAATTGTCAACACGTGCTG
ATCAGATCCGAAAATGGATATACAAGCTCCCGGGAGCTTTTTGCAAAAGCCTAGGCCTCCAAAAAAGCCT
CCTCACTACTTCTGGAATAGCTCAGAGGCAGAGGCGGCCTCGGCCTCTGCATAAATAAAAAAAATTAGTC
AGCCATGGGGCGGAGAATGGGCGGAACTGGGCGGAGTTAGGGGCGGGATGGGCGGAGTTAGGGGCGGGAC
TATGGTTGCTGACTAATTGAGATGCATGCTTTGCATACTTCTGCCTGCTGGGGAGCCTGGGGACTTTCCA
CACCTGGTTGCTGACTAATTGAGATGCATGCTTTGCATACTTCTGCCTGCTGGGGAGCCTGGGGACTTTC
CACACCCTAACTGACACACATTCCACAGAATTAATTCGCGTTAAATTTTTGTTAAATCAGCTCATTTTTT
AACCAATAGGCCGAAATCGGCAAAATCCCTTATAAATCAAAAGAATAGACCGAGATAGGGT
[37 nt withheld, positions 7902-7938]
AAAGAACGTGGACTCCAACGTCAAAGG
[49 nt withheld, positions 7966-8014]
T
[91 nt withheld, positions 8016-8106]
G
[124 nt withheld, positions 8108-8231]
GGGGATACCCCCTAGAGCCCCAGCTGGTTCTTTCCGCCTCAGAAGCCATAGAGCCCACCGCATCCCCAGC
ATGCCTGCTATTGTCTTCCCAATCCTCCCCCTTGCTGTCCTGCCCCACCCCACCCCCCAGAATAGAATGA
CACCTACTCAGACAATGCGATGCAATTTCCTCATTTTATTAGGAAAGGACAGTGGGAGTGGCACCTTCCA
GGGTCAAGGAAGGCACGGGGGAGGGGCAAACAACAGATGGCTGGCAACTAGAAGGCACAGTCGAGGCTGA
TCAGCGGGTTTAAACGGGCCCTGCTAGAGATTTTCCACACTGACTAAAAGGGTCTGAGGGATCTCTAGTT
ACCAGAGTCACACAACAGACGGGCACACACTACTTGAAGCACTCAAGGCAAGCTTTATTGAGGCTTAAGC
AGTGGGTTCCCTAGTTAGCCAGAGAGCTCCCAGGCTCAGATCTGGTCTAACCAGAGAGACCCAGTACAGT
CCGGATGCAGCTCTCGGGCCATGTGATGAAATGCTAGGCGGCTGTCAAACCTCCACTCTAATACTTCTCT
CTCCGGGTCATCCATCCCATGCAGGCTCACAGGGTGTAACAAGCGGGTGTTCTCTCCTTCATTGGCTTCT
TCTACCTTCTCTTGCTCAACTGGTACTAGCTTGTAGCACCATCCAAAGGTCAGTGGATATCTGATCCCTG
GCCCTGGTGTGTAGTTCTGCCAATCAGGGAAGTAGCCTTGTGTGTGGTAGATCCACAGATCAAGGATATC
TTGTCTTCGTTGGGAGTGAATTAGCCCTTCCAGTCCCCCCTTTTCTTTTAAAAAGTGGCTAAGATCTACA
GCTGCCTTGTAAGTCATTGGTCTTAAAGGTACCTGAGGTGTGACT
